Addgene plasmid #228663: ZIKV isolate VE_Ganxian2016 NS2B-NS3 protease co-expression of NS2B and NS3 protease domain
Purpose: Bacterial co-expression of the NS2B and NS3 proteases from Zika virus for crystallization assays in P43 2 2 (PDB:8PN6)
Depositing lab: ASAP Discovery & Frank von Delft. Depositing organization: University of Oxford.
Backbone
  Vector backbone: pNIC-6HIS-GST-TEV-GG
  Backbone manufacturer: Centre for Medicines Discovery
  Vector type: Bacterial Expression
Growth in bacteria
  Bacterial resistance: Kanamycin, 50 μg/mL
  Growth temperature: 37°C
  Growth strain: DH5alpha
  Copy number: High Copy
Gene/Insert
  Gene/Insert name: Zika virus portion of NS2B protease coexpressed with NS3 protease
  Species: Zika virus
  Insert size (bp): 855
  GenBank ID: AMK79467.1
  Tag / fusion protein: His-GST-TEV (N terminal on insert)
  Cloning method: Golden Gate
Terms and licenses: Academic/Nonprofit Terms; Industry Terms: Not Available to Industry
Depositor comments: Co-expression of two proteins using two separate ribosome binding sites controlled by the same promotor.
How to cite: ZIKV isolate VE_Ganxian2016 NS2B-NS3 protease co-expression of NS2B and NS3 protease domain was a gift from ASAP Discovery & Frank von Delft (Addgene plasmid # 228663 ; http://n2t.net/addgene:228663 ; RRID:Addgene_228663)
