[The description below was written by a language model from this plasmid's Addgene catalogue record and pLannotate feature annotations shown in this document.]
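Description:
ZIKV isolate VE_Ganxian2016 NS2B-NS3 protease co-expression of NS2B and NS3 protease domain is a 6.7 kb bacterial expression plasmid built by Golden Gate cloning into the pNIC-6HIS-GST-TEV-GG backbone. It is a pET-style vector, with a ColE1/pMB1-type origin accompanied by the bom and rop elements, an f1 origin, and a kanamycin resistance gene for selection. The catalogue lists it as high copy, although rop is normally associated with reduced copy number. Short tetracycline-resistance fragments in the annotation are non-functional backbone remnants.

Expression is driven by a T7 promoter with an adjacent lac operator, and the plasmid carries its own lacI gene. Transcription is therefore repressed until IPTG induction in a host that supplies T7 RNA polymerase, and it ends at a T7 terminator. Downstream of the T7 gene 10 ribosome binding site lies a Schistosoma japonicum GST coding sequence, which according to the record forms part of an N-terminal His-GST tag removable by TEV protease. The 855 bp Zika virus insert encodes a portion of the NS2B cofactor and the NS3 protease domain. The depositor states that the two are made as separate polypeptides from a single transcript using two ribosome binding sites, although the automated annotation marks only the first site. The annotation does not label NS2B, and it identifies the NS3 region only by homology to the dengue polyprotein. It also flags His-tag and T7 gene 10-derived fragments after the insert, and the record does not say whether these are translated.

The construct is intended to produce the two-component NS2B-NS3 protease in E. coli for crystallization, yielding the crystal form in space group P43 2 2 cited in the record.
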