Features (pLannotate 1.2.2; 20 found; start..end, strand, type, name):
     52..70      +  promoter       T7 promoter: promoter for bacteriophage T7 RNA polymerase
     71..95      +  protein_bind   lac operator: The lac repressor binds to the lac operator to inhibit transcription in E. coli. This inhibition can be relieved by adding lactose or isopropyl-β-D-thiogalactopyranoside (IPTG). lac repressor encoded by lacI
    110..132     +  RBS            RBS: efficient ribosome binding site from bacteriophage T7 gene 10 (Olins and Rangwala, 1989)
    167..820     +  CDS            GST26_SCHJA: Experimental evidence at protein level: Swiss-Prot protein existence level 1. GST isoenzymes appear to play a central role in the parasite detoxification system. Other functions are also suspected including a role in increasing the solubility of haematin in the parasite gut. From Schistosoma japonicum (Blood fluke).
   1036..1524    +  CDS            POLG_DEN2T (fragment): Experimental evidence at protein level: Swiss-Prot protein existence level 1. [Serine protease NS3]: Displays three enzymatic activities: serine protease, NTPase and RNA helicase. NS3 serine protease, in association with NS2B, performs its autocleavage and cleaves the polyprotein at dibasic sites in the cytoplasm: C-prM, NS2A-NS2B, NS2B- NS3, NS3-NS4A, NS4A-2K and NS4B-NS5. NS3 RNA helicase binds RNA and unwinds dsRNA in the 3' to 5' direction. From Dengue virus type 2 (strain Tonga/EKB194/1974) (DENV-2).
   1575..1592    +  CDS            9xHis (fragment): 9xHis affinity tag
   1602..1651    +  CDS            SET1 (fragment): solubility-enhancement tag derived from T7 phage gene 10B
   1659..1706    +  terminator     T7 terminator: transcription terminator for bacteriophage T7 RNA polymerase
   1743..2171    +  rep_origin     f1 ori (sequence partly withheld): f1 bacteriophage origin of replication; arrow indicates direction of (+) strand synthesis
   2224..2281    +  promoter       AmpR promoter (fragment): bla
   2290..3105    -  CDS            KanR: aminoglycoside phosphotransferase; aph(3')-Ia; confers resistance to kanamycin in bacteria or G418 (Geneticin®) in eukaryotes
   3227..3815    +  rep_origin     ori: high-copy-number ColE1/pMB1/pBR322/pUC origin of replication
   4001..4140    -  misc_feature   bom: basis of mobility region from pBR322
   4242..4433    -  CDS            rop: Rop protein, which maintains plasmids at low copy number; rop
   4450..4830    +  CDS            YPB1_ECOLX: Protein predicted: Swiss-Prot protein existence level 4. From Escherichia coli.
   4902..5193    -  CDS            TcR (fragment): tetracycline efflux protein; tet; confers resistance to tetracycline
   5208..5229    -  protein_bind   CAP binding site: CAP binding activates transcription in the presence of cAMP. E. coli catabolite activator protein
   5242..6324    -  CDS            lacI: lac repressor; lacI; The lac repressor binds to the lac operator to inhibit transcription in E. coli. This inhibition can be relieved by adding lactose or isopropyl-β-D-thiogalactopyranoside (IPTG).
   6325..6402    -  promoter       lacI promoter: lacI
   6410..30      -  CDS            TcR (fragment) (across the origin): tetracycline efflux protein; tet; confers resistance to tetracycline
>Addgene plasmid #228663 | ZIKV isolate VE_Ganxian2016 NS2B-NS3 protease co-expression of NS2B and NS3 protease domain | addgene full sequence | sequence record 461604 | Addgene NGS Result
CCGGCCACGATGCGTCCGGCGTAGAGGATCGAGATCTCGATCCCGCGAAATTAATACGACTCACTATAGG
GGAATTGTGAGCGGATAACAATTCCCCTCTAGAAATAATTTTGTTTAACTTTAAGAAGGAGATATACATA
TGCACCATCACCACCATCACTCATCGATGTCTCCCATTTTGGGTTATTGGAAGATAAAGGGGTTAGTACA
ACCGACCAGATTACTGTTAGAGTACCTTGAAGAGAAGTATGAAGAGCATTTATATGAGCGCGACGAAGGC
GATAAGTGGCGCAACAAGAAATTTGAGTTAGGCCTCGAGTTTCCGAACCTTCCTTATTATATCGACGGGG
ACGTAAAGTTGACGCAATCTATGGCAATAATTCGGTATATAGCAGACAAGCATAACATGTTGGGTGGCTG
CCCCAAAGAGCGTGCCGAGATCTCCATGTTAGAAGGAGCCGTCCTGGACATTCGCTATGGTGTGTCGCGC
ATTGCCTACTCAAAAGATTTCGAGACTTTAAAAGTTGACTTTCTGAGCAAGCTGCCGGAGATGCTTAAGA
TGTTCGAAGATCGGCTGTGTCACAAGACGTACCTCAACGGTGACCACGTTACCCACCCAGACTTTATGCT
TTACGATGCGCTGGACGTTGTGCTTTACATGGACCCGATGTGTCTGGACGCGTTTCCGAAGTTGGTATGT
TTCAAGAAGCGGATTGAGGCTATTCCCCAAATAGACAAATACCTTAAGAGTAGTAAGTACATCGCGTGGC
CACTTCAAGGTTGGCAAGCTACCTTCGGCGGCGGCGACCATCCCCCAAAGTCGGGCGGCGGCAGCGAGAA
CCTGTACTTCCAATCCATGGGAAAGTCAGTTGATATGTACATAGAACGGGCTGGAGATATTACCTGGGAA
AAAGACGCAGAAGTGACGGGCAACAGCCCGCGGTTGGATGTTGCTTTAGACGAATCTGGAGATTTTAGCT
TAGTTGAAGAATAATGAAAATAATTTTATTTATAAGGAGATATACCATGAAGGAGGTCAAAAAAGGTGAG
ACTACTGATGGTGTTTACCGAGTGATGACCCGCCGTCTTCTGGGTTCCACGCAAGTAGGCGTGGGGGTTA
TGCAGGAGGGTGTTTTTCATACTATGTGGCATGTAACCAAAGGTGCTGCACTTCGCAGTGGAGAAGGACG
TCTTGACCCATACTGGGGCGATGTAAAACAGGATTTGGTTAGTTATTGCGGACCGTGGAAATTGGATGCC
GCGTGGGACGGCCTTTCCGAAGTCCAGTTGCTGGCAGTTCCACCAGGAGAACGCGCTAAGAACATACAAA
CTCTGCCTGGTATATTTAAAACCAAAGATGGTGACATTGGCGCGGTGGCTTTAGACTACCCCGCCGGCAC
GAGCGGGTCCCCGATCTTAGATAAGTGCGGTCGTGTAATCGGCCTGTACGGCAATGGCGTTGTAATTAAG
AACGGCAGTTATGTGTCTGCGATAACTCAGGGTAAGCGCGAAGAGGAAACGCCTGTTGAATAATGACTCG
AGCACCCGTCGACAAGCTTGCGGCCGCACTCGAGCACCACCACCACCACCACTGAGATCCGGCTGCTAAC
AAAGCCCGAAAGGAAGCTGAGTTGGCTGCTGCCACCGCTGAGCAATAACTAGCATAACCCCTTGGGGCCT
CTAAACGGGTCTTGAGGGGTTTTTTGCTGAAAGGAGGAACTATATCCGGATTGGCGAATGGG
[124 nt withheld, positions 1743-1866]
C
[91 nt withheld, positions 1868-1958]
A
[49 nt withheld, positions 1960-2008]
CCTTTGACGTTGGAGTCCACGTTCTTT
[37 nt withheld, positions 2036-2072]
ACCCTATCTCGGTCTATTCTTTTGATTTATAAGGGATTTTGCCGATTTCGGCCTATTGGTTAAAAAATGA
GCTGATTTAACAAAAATTTAACGCGAATTTTAACAAAATATTAACGCTTACAATTTAGGTGGCACTTTTC
GGGGAAATGTGCGCGGAACCCCTATTTGTTTATTTTTCTAAATACATTCAAATATGTATCCGCTCATGAA
TTAATTCTTAGAAAAACTCATCGAGCATCAAATGAAACTGCAATTTATTCATATCAGGATTATCAATACC
ATATTTTTGAAAAAGCCGTTTCTGTAATGAAGGAGAAAACTCACCGAGGCAGTTCCATAGGATGGCAAGA
TCCTGGTATCGGTCTGCGATTCCGACTCGTCCAACATCAATACAACCTATTAATTTCCCCTCGTCAAAAA
TAAGGTTATCAAGTGAGAAATCACCATGAGTGACGACTGAATCCGGTGAGAATGGCAAAAGTTTATGCAT
TTCTTTCCAGACTTGTTCAACAGGCCAGCCATTACGCTCGTCATCAAAATCACTCGCATCAACCAAACCG
TTATTCATTCGTGATTGCGCCTGAGCGAGACGAAATACGCGATCGCTGTTAAAAGGACAATTACAAACAG
GAATCGAATGCAACCGGCGCAGGAACACTGCCAGCGCATCAACAATATTTTCACCTGAATCAGGATATTC
TTCTAATACCTGGAATGCTGTTTTCCCGGGGATCGCAGTGGTGAGTAACCATGCATCATCAGGAGTACGG
ATAAAATGCTTGATGGTCGGAAGAGGCATAAATTCCGTCAGCCAGTTTAGTCTGACCATCTCATCTGTAA
CATCATTGGCAACGCTACCTTTGCCATGTTTCAGAAACAACTCTGGCGCATCGGGCTTCCCATACAATCG
ATAGATTGTCGCACCTGATTGCCCGACATTATCGCGAGCCCATTTATACCCATATAAATCAGCATCCATG
TTGGAATTTAATCGCGGCCTAGAGCAAGACGTTTCCCGTTGAATATGGCTCATAACACCCCTTGTATTAC
TGTTTATGTAAGCAGACAGTTTTATTGTTCATGACCAAAATCCCTTAACGTGAGTTTTCGTTCCACTGAG
CGTCAGACCCCGTAGAAAAGATCAAAGGATCTTCTTGAGATCCTTTTTTTCTGCGCGTAATCTGCTGCTT
GCAAACAAAAAAACCACCGCTACCAGCGGTGGTTTGTTTGCCGGATCAAGAGCTACCAACTCTTTTTCCG
AAGGTAACTGGCTTCAGCAGAGCGCAGATACCAAATACTGTCCTTCTAGTGTAGCCGTAGTTAGGCCACC
ACTTCAAGAACTCTGTAGCACCGCCTACATACCTCGCTCTGCTAATCCTGTTACCAGTGGCTGCTGCCAG
TGGCGATAAGTCGTGTCTTACCGGGTTGGACTCAAGACGATAGTTACCGGATAAGGCGCAGCGGTCGGGC
TGAACGGGGGGTTCGTGCACACAGCCCAGCTTGGAGCGAACGACCTACACCGAACTGAGATACCTACAGC
GTGAGCTATGAGAAAGCGCCACGCTTCCCGAAGGGAGAAAGGCGGACAGGTATCCGGTAAGCGGCAGGGT
CGGAACAGGAGAGCGCACGAGGGAGCTTCCAGGGGGAAACGCCTGGTATCTTTATAGTCCTGTCGGGTTT
CGCCACCTCTGACTTGAGCGTCGATTTTTGTGATGCTCGTCAGGGGGGCGGAGCCTATGGAAAAACGCCA
GCAACGCGGCCTTTTTACGGTTCCTGGCCTTTTGCTGGCCTTTTGCTCACATGTTCTTTCCTGCGTTATC
CCCTGATTCTGTGGATAACCGTATTACCGCCTTTGAGTGAGCTGATACCGCTCGCCGCAGCCGAACGACC
GAGCGCAGCGAGTCAGTGAGCGAGGAAGCGGAAGAGCGCCTGATGCGGTATTTTCTCCTTACGCATCTGT
GCGGTATTTCACACCGCAATGGTGCACTCTCAGTACAATCTGCTCTGATGCCGCATAGTTAAGCCAGTAT
ACACTCCGCTATCGCTACGTGACTGGGTCATGGCTGCGCCCCGACACCCGCCAACACCCGCTGACGCGCC
CTGACGGGCTTGTCTGCTCCCGGCATCCGCTTACAGACAAGCTGTGACCGTCTCCGGGAGCTGCATGTGT
CAGAGGTTTTCACCGTCATCACCGAAACGCGCGAGGCAGCTGCGGTAAAGCTCATCAGCGTGGTCGTGAA
GCGATTCACAGATGTCTGCCTGTTCATCCGCGTCCAGCTCGTTGAGTTTCTCCAGAAGCGTTAATGTCTG
GCTTCTGATAAAGCGGGCCATGTTAAGGGCGGTTTTTTCCTGTTTGGTCACTGATGCCTCCGTGTAAGGG
GGATTTCTGTTCATGGGGGTAATGATACCGATGAAACGAGAGAGGATGCTCACGATACGGGTTACTGATG
ATGAACATGCCCGGTTACTGGAACGTTGTGAGGGTAAACAACTGGCGGTATGGATGCGGCGGGACCAGAG
AAAAATCACTCAGGGTCAATGCCAGCGCTTCGTTAATACAGATGTAGGTGTTCCACAGGGTAGCCAGCAG
CATCCTGCGATGCAGATCCGGAACATAATGGTGCAGGGCGCTGACTTCCGCGTTTCCAGACTTTACGAAA
CACGGAAACCGAAGACCATTCATGTTGTTGCTCAGGTCGCAGACGTTTTGCAGCAGCAGTCGCTTCACGT
TCGCTCGCGTATCGGTGATTCATTCTGCTAACCAGTAAGGCAACCCCGCCAGCCTAGCCGGGTCCTCAAC
GACAGGAGCACGATCATGCGCACCCGTGGGGCCGCCATGCCGGCGATAATGGCCTGCTTCTCGCCGAAAC
GTTTGGTGGCGGGACCAGTGACGAAGGCTTGAGCGAGGGCGTGCAAGATTCCGAATACCGCAAGCGACAG
GCCGATCATCGTCGCGCTCCAGCGAAAGTGGTCCTCGCCGAAAATGACCCAGAGCGCTGCCGGCACCTGT
CCTACGAGTTGCATGATAAAGAAGACAGTCATAAGTGCGGCGACGATAGTCATGCCCCGCGCCCACCGGA
AGGAGCTGACTGGGTTGAAGGCTCTCAAGGGCATCGGTCGAGATCCCGGTGCCTAATGAGTGAGCTAACT
TACATTAATTGCGTTGCGCTCACTGCCCGCTTTCCAGTCGGGAAACCTGTCGTGCCAGCTGCATTAATGA
ATCGGCCAACGCGCGGGGAGAGGCGGTTTGCGTATTGGGCGCCAGGGTGGTTTTTCTTTTCACCAGTGAG
ACGGGCAACAGCTGATTGCCCTTCACCGCCTGGCCCTGAGAGAGTTGCAGCAAGCGGTCCACGCTGGTTT
GCCCCAGCAGGCGAAAATCCTGTTTGATGGTGGTTAACGGCGGGATATAACATGAGCTGTCTTCGGTATC
GTCGTATCCCACTACCGAGATATCCGCACCAACGCGCAGCCCGGACTCGGTAATGGCGCGCATTGCGCCC
AGCGCCATCTGATCGTTGGCAACCAGCATCGCAGTGGGAACGATGCCCTCATTCAGCATTTGCATGGTTT
GTTGAAAACCGGACATGGCACTCCAGTCGCCTTCCCGTTCCGCTATCGGCTGAATTTGATTGCGAGTGAG
ATATTTATGCCAGCCAGCCAGACGCAGACGCGCCGAGACAGAACTTAATGGGCCCGCTAACAGCGCGATT
TGCTGGTGACCCAATGCGACCAGATGCTCCACGCCCAGTCGCGTACCGTCTTCATGGGAGAAAATAATAC
TGTTGATGGGTGTCTGGTCAGAGACATCAAGAAATAACGCCGGAACATTAGTGCAGGCAGCTTCCACAGC
AATGGCATCCTGGTCATCCAGCGGATAGTTAATGATCAGCCCACTGACGCGTTGCGCGAGAAGATTGTGC
ACCGCCGCTTTACAGGCTTCGACGCCGCTTCGTTCTACCATCGACACCACCACGCTGGCACCCAGTTGAT
CGGCGCGAGATTTAATCGCCGCGACAATTTGCGACGGCGCGTGCAGGGCCAGACTGGAGGTGGCAACGCC
AATCAGCAACGACTGTTTGCCCGCCAGTTGTTGTGCCACGCGGTTGGGAATGTAATTCAGCTCCGCCATC
GCCGCTTCCACTTTTTCCCGCGTTTTCGCAGAAACGTGGCTGGCCTGGTTCACCACGCGGGAAACGGTCT
GATAAGAGACACCGGCATACTCTGCGACATCGTATAACGTTACTGGTTTCACATTCACCACCCTGAATTG
ACTCTCTTCCGGGCGCTATCATGCCATACCGCGAAAGGTTTTGCGCCATTCGATGGTGTCCGGGATCTCG
ACGCTCTCCCTTATGCGACTCCTGCATTAGGAAGCAGCCCAGTAGTAGGTTGAGGCCGTTGAGCACCGCC
GCCGCAAGGAATGGTGCATGCAAGGAGATGGCGCCCAACAGTCCCCCGGCCACGGGGCCTGCCACCATAC
CCACGCCGAAACAAGCGCTCATGAGCCCGAAGTGGCGAGCCCGATCTTCCCCATCGGTGATGTCGGCGAT
ATAGGCGCCAGCAACCGCACCTGTGGCGCCGGTGATG
