>Addgene plasmid #228663 | ZIKV isolate VE_Ganxian2016 NS2B-NS3 protease co-expression of NS2B and NS3 protease domain | depositor partial sequence | sequence record 449324 | Coding region for expression
ATGCACCATCACCACCATCACTCATCGATGTCTCCCATTTTGGGTTATTGGAAGATAAAGGGGTTAGTAC
AACCGACCAGATTACTGTTAGAGTACCTTGAAGAGAAGTATGAAGAGCATTTATATGAGCGCGACGAAGG
CGATAAGTGGCGCAACAAGAAATTTGAGTTAGGCCTCGAGTTTCCGAACCTTCCTTATTATATCGACGGG
GACGTAAAGTTGACGCAATCTATGGCAATAATTCGGTATATAGCAGACAAGCATAACATGTTGGGTGGCT
GCCCCAAAGAGCGTGCCGAGATCTCCATGTTAGAAGGAGCCGTCCTGGACATTCGCTATGGTGTGTCGCG
CATTGCCTACTCAAAAGATTTCGAGACTTTAAAAGTTGACTTTCTGAGCAAGCTGCCGGAGATGCTTAAG
ATGTTCGAAGATCGGCTGTGTCACAAGACGTACCTCAACGGTGACCACGTTACCCACCCAGACTTTATGC
TTTACGATGCGCTGGACGTTGTGCTTTACATGGACCCGATGTGTCTGGACGCGTTTCCGAAGTTGGTATG
TTTCAAGAAGCGGATTGAGGCTATTCCCCAAATAGACAAATACCTTAAGAGTAGTAAGTACATCGCGTGG
CCACTTCAAGGTTGGCAAGCTACCTTCGGCGGCGGCGACCATCCCCCAAAGTCGGGCGGCGGCAGCGAGA
ACCTGTACTTCCAATCCATGGGAAAGTCAGTTGATATGTACATAGAACGGGCTGGAGATATTACCTGGGA
AAAAGACGCAGAAGTGACGGGCAACAGCCCGCGGTTGGATGTTGCTTTAGACGAATCTGGAGATTTTAGC
TTAGTTGAAGAATAA
